Addgene plasmid #74984: pLX_TRC311 ETV5
Purpose: Constitutive ETV5 ORF (codon optimized), blasticidin selection
Depositing lab: William Hahn. Depositing organization: Dana-Farber Cancer Institute. Publication: ATXN1L, CIC, and ETS Transcription Factors Modulate Sensitivity to MAPK Pathway Inhibition. Wang B, Krall EB, Aguirre AJ, Kim M, Widlund HR, Doshi MB, Sicinska E, Sulahian R, Goodale A, Cowley GS, Piccioni F, Doench JG, Root DE, Hahn WC. Cell Rep. 2017 Feb 7;18(6):1543-1557. doi: 10.1016/j.celrep.2017.01.031. PubMed 28178529.
Backbone
  Vector backbone: pLX_TRC311
  Backbone manufacturer: Broad Institute - Genetic Perturbation Platform
  Backbone size w/o insert (bp): 10065
  Total vector size (bp): 9960
  Vector type: Mammalian Expression
  Selectable markers: Blasticidin
Growth in bacteria
  Bacterial resistance: Ampicillin, 100 μg/mL
  Growth temperature: 37°C
  Growth strain: NEB Stable
  Copy number: High Copy
Gene/Insert 1
  Gene/Insert name: ETV5
  Species: H. sapiens (human)
  Insert size (bp): 1533
  Mutation: Codon optimized (synonymous)
  GenBank ID: NM_004454
  Entrez Gene: ETV5 (a.k.a. ERM)
  Cloning method: Gateway Cloning
  Sequencing primers: 5′ TCAAGCCTCAGACAGTGGTTC
Gene/Insert 2
  Gene/Insert name: ETV5
  Species: H. sapiens (human)
  Insert size (bp): 1533
  Mutation: Codon optimized (synonymous)
  GenBank ID: NM_004454
  Entrez Gene: ETV5 (a.k.a. ERM)
Terms and licenses: Academic/Nonprofit Terms; Industry Terms: Not Available to Industry
How to cite: pLX_TRC311 ETV5 was a gift from William Hahn (Addgene plasmid # 74984 ; http://n2t.net/addgene:74984 ; RRID:Addgene_74984)
