[The description below was written by a language model from this plasmid's Addgene catalogue record, the feature table of its GenBank file and pLannotate feature annotations shown in this document.]
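Description:
pLX_TRC311 ETV5 is a third-generation-style, self-inactivating HIV-1 lentiviral expression plasmid built on the pLX_TRC311 backbone, catalogued as a mammalian expression vector for constitutive expression of human ETV5 (also called ERM), an ETS-family transcription factor. It is maintained in E. coli through a high-copy ColE1/pUC origin and the ampicillin resistance gene, and it also carries an f1 origin and remnants of a lac/T7/T3 cloning region. The viral portion comprises an RSV promoter fused to a truncated 5' LTR, the Ψ packaging signal with a gag fragment, the RRE for Rev-dependent export of the genomic RNA, a cPPT/CTS, a WPRE to enhance transcript expression, and a ΔU3 3' LTR followed by an SV40 polyadenylation signal.

Within the provirus there are two expression units. An SV40 early promoter drives blasticidin S deaminase, allowing blasticidin selection of transduced cells. Downstream, the EF-1α promoter drives the roughly 1.5 kb ETV5 open reading frame, which is synonymously codon optimized and was introduced by Gateway recombination, leaving attB1 and attB2 sites on either side. A V5 epitope tag lies just after attB2, but the record does not state whether the ORF reads through into it or ends in a stop codon.

The associated study concerns ETS factors and sensitivity to MAPK pathway inhibition, so the plasmid suits stable ETV5 overexpression experiments. The catalogue lists a total size of 9,960 bp whereas the annotated full sequence is 9,774 nt. The accompanying 479 bp GenBank fragment covers only the V5/attB2 junction, and its definition line mentions ETV4 and puromycin, which conflicts with the rest of the record.
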