Features (pLannotate 1.2.2; 33 found; start..end, strand, type, name):
     25..91      +  CDS            small t antigen (fragment): SV40 (simian virus 40) small t antigen
     98..1276    +  promoter       EF-1α promoter: strong constitutive promoter for human elongation factor EF-1α
   1296..1320    +  protein_bind   attB1: mutant version of attB; recombination site for the Gateway® BP reaction BP Clonase™
   1338..2867    +  CDS            ETV5: ETV5_HUMAN - Also known as ERM. Experimental evidence at protein level: Swiss-Prot protein existence level 1. Binds to DNA sequences containing the consensus nucleotide core sequence 5'-GGAA.-3'. From Homo sapiens (Human).
   2871..2895    -  protein_bind   attB2: mutant version of attB; recombination site for the Gateway® BP reaction BP Clonase™
   2903..2944    +  CDS            V5 tag: epitope tag from simian virus 5
   2995..3583    +  misc_feature   WPRE: woodchuck hepatitis virus posttranscriptional regulatory element
   3634..3653    +  misc_feature   cPPT/CTS (fragment): central polypurine tract and central termination sequence of HIV-1
   3655..3888    +  LTR            3' LTR (ΔU3): self-inactivating 3' long terminal repeat (LTR) from HIV-1
   3966..4087    +  polyA_signal   SV40 poly(A) signal: SV40 polyadenylation signal
   4127..4262    +  rep_origin     SV40 ori: SV40 origin of replication
   4283..4301    -  promoter       T7 promoter: promoter for bacteriophage T7 RNA polymerase
   4309..4464    +  CDS            lacZα (fragment): LacZα fragment of β-galactosidase; lacZ fragment
   4469..4897    +  rep_origin     f1 ori (sequence partly withheld): f1 bacteriophage origin of replication; arrow indicates direction of (+) strand synthesis
   4950..5054    +  promoter       AmpR promoter: bla
   5055..5915    +  CDS            AmpR: β-lactamase; bla; confers resistance to ampicillin, carbenicillin, and related antibiotics
   6086..6674    +  rep_origin     ori: high-copy-number ColE1/pMB1/pBR322/pUC origin of replication
   6857..6949    +  CDS            lacI (fragment): lac repressor; lacI; The lac repressor binds to the lac operator to inhibit transcription in E. coli. This inhibition can be relieved by adding lactose or isopropyl-β-D-thiogalactopyranoside (IPTG).
   6962..6983    +  protein_bind   CAP binding site: CAP binding activates transcription in the presence of cAMP. E. coli catabolite activator protein
   6998..7028    +  promoter       lac promoter: promoter for the E. coli lac operon
   7036..7052    +  protein_bind   lac operator: The lac repressor binds to the lac operator to inhibit transcription in E. coli. This inhibition can be relieved by adding lactose or isopropyl-β-D-thiogalactopyranoside (IPTG). lac repressor encoded by lacI
   7097..7115    +  promoter       T3 promoter: promoter for bacteriophage T3 RNA polymerase
   7143..7369    +  promoter       RSV promoter: Rous sarcoma virus enhancer/promoter
   7370..7550    +  LTR            5' LTR (truncated): truncated 5' long terminal repeat (LTR) from HIV-1
   7597..7722    +  misc_feature   HIV-1 Ψ: packaging signal of human immunodeficiency virus type 1
   7706..8069    +  CDS            HIV-1 gag (fragment): gag protein from human immunodeficiency virus 1; gag
   8215..8448    +  misc_feature   RRE: The Rev response element (RRE) of HIV-1 allows for Rev-dependent mRNA export from the nucleus to the cytoplasm.
   8825..8851    +  CDS            Rev (fragment): human immunodeficiency virus 1 (HIV-1) Rev protein; rev; enhances nuclear export of unspliced and incompletely spliced viral mRNAs
   8858..8881    +  promoter       SV40 promoter (fragment): SV40 early promoter
   8882..8953    +  promoter       SV40 promoter (fragment): SV40 enhancer and early promoter
   8977..9112    +  rep_origin     SV40 ori: SV40 origin of replication
   9148..9543    +  CDS            BSD: blasticidin S deaminase; Aspergillus terreus BSD; confers resistance to blasticidin
   9617..9734    +  misc_feature   cPPT/CTS: central polypurine tract and central termination sequence of HIV-1
>Addgene plasmid #74984 | pLX_TRC311 ETV5 | depositor full sequence | sequence record 142588 | pLX_TRC311 ETV5 sequence 9774 bps
GGCTCGAGGCCTGCAGGTGCAAAGATGGATAAAGTTTTAAACAGAGAGGAATCTTTGCAGCTAATGGACC
TTCTAGGTCTTGAAAGGAGTGGGAATTGGCTCCGGTGCCCGTCAGTGGGCAGAGCGCACATCGCCCACAG
TCCCCGAGAAGTTGGGGGGAGGGGTCGGCAATTGAACCGGTGCCTAGAGAAGGTGGCGCGGGGTAAACTG
GGAAAGTGATGTCGTGTACTGGCTCCGCCTTTTTCCCGAGGGTGGGGGAGAACCGTATATAAGTGCAGTA
GTCGCCGTGAACGTTCTTTTTCGCAACGGGTTTGCCGCCAGAACACAGGTAAGTGCCGTGTGTGGTTCCC
GCGGGCCTGGCCTCTTTACGGGTTATGGCCCTTGCGTGCCTTGAATTACTTCCACCTGGCTGCAGTACGT
GATTCTTGATCCCGAGCTTCGGGTTGGAAGTGGGTGGGAGAGTTCGAGGCCTTGCGCTTAAGGAGCCCCT
TCGCCTCGTGCTTGAGTTGAGGCCTGGCCTGGGCGCTGGGGCCGCCGCGTGCGAATCTGGTGGCACCTTC
GCGCCTGTCTCGCTGCTTTCGATAAGTCTCTAGCCATTTAAAATTTTTGATGACCTGCTGCGACGCTTTT
TTTCTGGCAAGATAGTCTTGTAAATGCGGGCCAAGATCTGCACACTGGTATTTCGGTTTTTGGGGCCGCG
GGCGGCGACGGGGCCCGTGCGTCCCAGCGCACATGTTCGGCGAGGCGGGGCCTGCGAGCGCGGCCACCGA
GAATCGGACGGGGGTAGTCTCAAGCTGGCCGGCCTGCTCTGGTGCCTGGCCTCGCGCCGCCGTGTATCGC
CCCGCCCTGGGCGGCAAGGCTGGCCCGGTCGGCACCAGTTGCGTGAGCGGAAAGATGGCCGCTTCCCGGC
CCTGCTGCAGGGAGCTCAAAATGGAGGACGCGGCGCTCGGGAGAGCGGGCGGGTGAGTCACCCACACAAA
GGAAAAGGGCCTTTCCGTCCTCAGCCGTCGCTTCATGTGACTCCACGGAGTACCGGGCGCCGTCCAGGCA
CCTCGATTAGTTCTCGAGCTTTTGGAGTACGTCGTCTTTAGGTTGGGGGGAGGGGTTTTATGCGATGGAG
TTTCCCCACACTGAGTGGGTGGAGACTGAAGTTAGGCCAGCTTGGCACTTGATGTAATTCTCCTTGGAAT
TTGCCCTTTTTGAGTTTGGATCTTGGTTCATTCTCAAGCCTCAGACAGTGGTTCAAAGTTTTTTTCTTCC
ATTTCAGGTGTCGTGAGGCTAGCATCGATTGATCAACAAGTTTGTACAAAAAAGCAGGCTTCGAAGGAGA
TAGAACCATGGACGGGTTTTATGATCAGCAAGTCCCTTTTATGGTCCCAGGGAAATCTCGATCTGAGGAA
TGCAGAGGGCGGCCTGTGATTGACAGAAAGAGGAAGTTTTTGGACACAGATCTGGCTCACGATTCTGAAG
AGCTATTTCAGGATCTCAGTCAACTTCAAGAGGCTTGGTTAGCTGAAGCACAAGTTCCTGATGATGAACA
GTTTGTCCCAGATTTTCAGTCTGATAACCTGGTGCTTCATGCCCCACCTCCAACCAAGATCAAACGGGAG
CTGCACAGCCCCTCCTCTGAGCTGTCGTCTTGTAGCCATGAGCAGGCTCTTGGTGCTAACTATGGAGAAA
AGTGCCTCTACAACTATTGTGCCTATGATAGGAAGCCTCCCTCTGGGTTCAAGCCATTAACCCCTCCTAC
AACCCCCCTCTCACCCACCCATCAGAATCCCCTATTTCCCCCACCTCAGGCCACTCTGCCAACCTCAGGA
CATGCCCCAGCAGCTGGACCAGTTCAGGGTGTAGGACCAGCACCAGCCCCACATTCGCTTCCAGAGCCTG
GACCACAGCAGCAAACATTTGCGGTCCCCCGACCACCACATCAGCCCCTGCAGATGCCAAAGATGATGCC
TGAAAACCAGTATCCATCAGAACAGAGATTTCAGAGACAACTGTCTGAACCCTGCCACCCCTTCCCTCCT
CAGCCAGGAGTTCCTGGAGATAATCGCCCCAGTTACCATCGGCAAATGTCAGAACCTATTGTCCCTGCAG
CTCCCCCGCCCCCTCAGGGATTCAAACAAGAATACCATGACCCACTCTATGAACATGGGGTCCCGGGCAT
GCCAGGGCCCCCAGCACACGGGTTCCAGTCACCAATGGGAATCAAGCAGGAGCCTCGGGATTACTGCGTC
GATTCAGAAGTGCCTAACTGCCAGTCATCCTACATGAGAGGGGGTTATTTCTCCAGCAGCCATGAAGGTT
TTTCATATGAAAAAGATCCCCGATTATACTTTGACGACACTTGTGTTGTGCCTGAGAGACTGGAAGGCAA
AGTCAAACAGGAGCCTACCATGTATCGAGAGGGGCCCCCTTACCAGAGGCGAGGTTCCCTTCAGCTGTGG
CAGTTCCTGGTCACCCTTCTTGATGACCCAGCCAATGCCCACTTCATTGCCTGGACAGGTCGAGGCATGG
AGTTCAAGCTGATAGAACCGGAAGAGGTTGCTCGGCGCTGGGGCATCCAGAAGAACCGGCCAGCCATGAA
CTATGACAAGCTGAGCCGCTCTCTCCGCTATTACTATGAAAAGGGCATCATGCAGAAGGTGGCTGGAGAG
CGATACGTCTACAAATTTGTCTGTGACCCAGATGCCCTCTTCTCCATGGCTTTCCCGGATAACCAGCGTC
CGTTCCTGAAGGCAGAGTCCGAGTGCCACCTCAGCGAGGAGGACACCCTGCCGCTGACCCACTTTGAAGA
CAGCCCCGCTTACCTCCTGGACATGGACCGCTGCAGCAGCCTCCCCTATGCCGAAGGCTTTGCTTACTAA
ACCCAGCTTTCTTGTACAAAGTGGTTGATATCGGTAAGCCTATCCCTAACCCTCTCCTCGGTCTCGATTC
TACGTAGTAATGAACTAGTACCGGTTAAGTCGACAATCAACGCGTTAAGTCGACAATCAACCTCTGGATT
ACAAAATTTGTGAAAGATTGACTGGTATTCTTAACTATGTTGCTCCTTTTACGCTATGTGGATACGCTGC
TTTAATGCCTTTGTATCATGCTATTGCTTCCCGTATGGCTTTCATTTTCTCCTCCTTGTATAAATCCTGG
TTGCTGTCTCTTTATGAGGAGTTGTGGCCCGTTGTCAGGCAACGTGGCGTGGTGTGCACTGTGTTTGCTG
ACGCAACCCCCACTGGTTGGGGCATTGCCACCACCTGTCAGCTCCTTTCCGGGACTTTCGCTTTCCCCCT
CCCTATTGCCACGGCGGAACTCATCGCCGCCTGCCTTGCCCGCTGCTGGACAGGGGCTCGGCTGTTGGGC
ACTGACAATTCCGTGGTGTTGTCGGGGAAATCATCGTCCTTTCCTTGGCTGCTCGCCTGTGTTGCCACCT
GGATTCTGCGCGGGACGTCCTTCTGCTACGTCCCTTCGGCCCTCAATCCAGCGGACCTTCCTTCCCGCGG
CCTGCTGCCGGCTCTGCGGCCTCTTCCGCGTCTTCGCCTTCGCCCTCAGACGAGTCGGATCTCCCTTTGG
GCCGCCTCCCCGCGTCGACTTTAAGACCAATGACTTACAAGGCAGCTGTAGATCTTAGCCACTTTTTAAA
AGAAAAGGGGGGACTGGAAGGGCTAATTCACTCCCAACGAAGACAAGATCTGCTTTTTGCTTGTACTGGG
TCTCTCTGGTTAGACCAGATCTGAGCCTGGGAGCTCTCTGGCTAACTAGGGAACCCACTGCTTAAGCCTC
AATAAAGCTTGCCTTGAGTGCTTCAAGTAGTGTGTGCCCGTCTGTTGTGTGACTCTGGTAACTAGAGATC
CCTCAGACCCTTTTAGTCAGTGTGGAAAATCTCTAGCAGTACGTATAGTAGTTCATGTCATCTTATTATT
CAGTATTTATAACTTGCAAAGAAATGAATATCAGAGAGTGAGAGGAACTTGTTTATTGCAGCTTATAATG
GTTACAAATAAAGCAATAGCATCACAAATTTCACAAATAAAGCATTTTTTTCACTGCATTCTAGTTGTGG
TTTGTCCAAACTCATCAATGTATCTTATCATGTCTGGCTCTAGCTATCCCGCCCCTAACTCCGCCCATCC
CGCCCCTAACTCCGCCCAGTTCCGCCCATTCTCCGCCCCATGGCTGACTAATTTTTTTTATTTATGCAGA
GGCCGAGGCCGCCTCGGCCTCTGAGCTATTCCAGAAGTAGTGAGGAGGCTTTTTTGGAGGCCTAGGGACG
TACCCAATTCGCCCTATAGTGAGTCGTATTACGCGCGCTCACTGGCCGTCGTTTTACAACGTCGTGACTG
GGAAAACCCTGGCGTTACCCAACTTAATCGCCTTGCAGCACATCCCCCTTTCGCCAGCTGGCGTAATAGC
GAAGAGGCCCGCACCGATCGCCCTTCCCAACAGTTGCGCAGCCTGAATGGCGAATGGG
[124 nt withheld, positions 4469-4592]
C
[91 nt withheld, positions 4594-4684]
A
[49 nt withheld, positions 4686-4734]
CCTTTGACGTTGGAGTCCACGTTCTTT
[37 nt withheld, positions 4762-4798]
ACCCTATCTCGGTCTATTCTTTTGATTTATAAGGGATTTTGCCGATTTCGGCCTATTGGTTAAAAAATGA
GCTGATTTAACAAAAATTTAACGCGAATTTTAACAAAATATTAACGCTTACAATTTAGGTGGCACTTTTC
GGGGAAATGTGCGCGGAACCCCTATTTGTTTATTTTTCTAAATACATTCAAATATGTATCCGCTCATGAG
ACAATAACCCTGATAAATGCTTCAATAATATTGAAAAAGGAAGAGTATGAGTATTCAACATTTCCGTGTC
GCCCTTATTCCCTTTTTTGCGGCATTTTGCCTTCCTGTTTTTGCTCACCCAGAAACGCTGGTGAAAGTAA
AAGATGCTGAAGATCAGTTGGGTGCACGAGTGGGTTACATCGAACTGGATCTCAACAGCGGTAAGATCCT
TGAGAGTTTTCGCCCCGAAGAACGTTTTCCAATGATGAGCACTTTTAAAGTTCTGCTATGTGGCGCGGTA
TTATCCCGTATTGACGCCGGGCAAGAGCAACTCGGTCGCCGCATACACTATTCTCAGAATGACTTGGTTG
AGTACTCACCAGTCACAGAAAAGCATCTTACGGATGGCATGACAGTAAGAGAATTATGCAGTGCTGCCAT
AACCATGAGTGATAACACTGCGGCCAACTTACTTCTGACAACGATCGGAGGACCGAAGGAGCTAACCGCT
TTTTTGCACAACATGGGGGATCATGTAACTCGCCTTGATCGTTGGGAACCGGAGCTGAATGAAGCCATAC
CAAACGACGAGCGTGACACCACGATGCCTGTAGCAATGGCAACAACGTTGCGCAAACTATTAACTGGCGA
ACTACTTACTCTAGCTTCCCGGCAACAATTAATAGACTGGATGGAGGCGGATAAAGTTGCAGGACCACTT
CTGCGCTCGGCCCTTCCGGCTGGCTGGTTTATTGCTGATAAATCTGGAGCCGGTGAGCGTGGGTCTCGCG
GTATCATTGCAGCACTGGGGCCAGATGGTAAGCCCTCCCGTATCGTAGTTATCTACACGACGGGGAGTCA
GGCAACTATGGATGAACGAAATAGACAGATCGCTGAGATAGGTGCCTCACTGATTAAGCATTGGTAACTG
TCAGACCAAGTTTACTCATATATACTTTAGATTGATTTAAAACTTCATTTTTAATTTAAAAGGATCTAGG
TGAAGATCCTTTTTGATAATCTCATGACCAAAATCCCTTAACGTGAGTTTTCGTTCCACTGAGCGTCAGA
CCCCGTAGAAAAGATCAAAGGATCTTCTTGAGATCCTTTTTTTCTGCGCGTAATCTGCTGCTTGCAAACA
AAAAAACCACCGCTACCAGCGGTGGTTTGTTTGCCGGATCAAGAGCTACCAACTCTTTTTCCGAAGGTAA
CTGGCTTCAGCAGAGCGCAGATACCAAATACTGTTCTTCTAGTGTAGCCGTAGTTAGGCCACCACTTCAA
GAACTCTGTAGCACCGCCTACATACCTCGCTCTGCTAATCCTGTTACCAGTGGCTGCTGCCAGTGGCGAT
AAGTCGTGTCTTACCGGGTTGGACTCAAGACGATAGTTACCGGATAAGGCGCAGCGGTCGGGCTGAACGG
GGGGTTCGTGCACACAGCCCAGCTTGGAGCGAACGACCTACACCGAACTGAGATACCTACAGCGTGAGCT
ATGAGAAAGCGCCACGCTTCCCGAAGGGAGAAAGGCGGACAGGTATCCGGTAAGCGGCAGGGTCGGAACA
GGAGAGCGCACGAGGGAGCTTCCAGGGGGAAACGCCTGGTATCTTTATAGTCCTGTCGGGTTTCGCCACC
TCTGACTTGAGCGTCGATTTTTGTGATGCTCGTCAGGGGGGCGGAGCCTATGGAAAAACGCCAGCAACGC
GGCCTTTTTACGGTTCCTGGCCTTTTGCTGGCCTTTTGCTCACATGTTCTTTCCTGCGTTATCCCCTGAT
TCTGTGGATAACCGTATTACCGCCTTTGAGTGAGCTGATACCGCTCGCCGCAGCCGAACGACCGAGCGCA
GCGAGTCAGTGAGCGAGGAAGCGGAAGAGCGCCCAATACGCAAACCGCCTCTCCCCGCGCGTTGGCCGAT
TCATTAATGCAGCTGGCACGACAGGTTTCCCGACTGGAAAGCGGGCAGTGAGCGCAACGCAATTAATGTG
AGTTAGCTCACTCATTAGGCACCCCAGGCTTTACACTTTATGCTTCCGGCTCGTATGTTGTGTGGAATTG
TGAGCGGATAACAATTTCACACAGGAAACAGCTATGACCATGATTACGCCAAGCGCGCAATTAACCCTCA
CTAAAGGGAACAAAAGCTGGAGCTGCAAGCTTAATGTAGTCTTATGCAATACTCTTGTAGTCTTGCAACA
TGGTAACGATGAGTTAGCAACATGCCTTACAAGGAGAGAAAAAGCACCGTGCATGCCGATTGGTGGAAGT
AAGGTGGTACGATCGTGCCTTATTAGGAAGGCAACAGACGGGTCTGACATGGATTGGACGAACCACTGAA
TTGCCGCATTGCAGAGATATTGTATTTAAGTGCCTAGCTCGATACATAAACGGGTCTCTCTGGTTAGACC
AGATCTGAGCCTGGGAGCTCTCTGGCTAACTAGGGAACCCACTGCTTAAGCCTCAATAAAGCTTGCCTTG
AGTGCTTCAAGTAGTGTGTGCCCGTCTGTTGTGTGACTCTGGTAACTAGAGATCCCTCAGACCCTTTTAG
TCAGTGTGGAAAATCTCTAGCAGTGGCGCCCGAACAGGGACTTGAAAGCGAAAGGGAAACCAGAGGAGCT
CTCTCGACGCAGGACTCGGCTTGCTGAAGCGCGCACGGCAAGAGGCGAGGGGCGGCGACTGGTGAGTACG
CCAAAAATTTTGACTAGCGGAGGCTAGAAGGAGAGAGATGGGTGCGAGAGCGTCAGTATTAAGCGGGGGA
GAATTAGATCGCGATGGGAAAAAATTCGGTTAAGGCCAGGGGGAAAGAAAAAATATAAATTAAAACATAT
AGTATGGGCAAGCAGGGAGCTAGAACGATTCGCAGTTAATCCTGGCCTGTTAGAAACATCAGAAGGCTGT
AGACAAATACTGGGACAGCTACAACCATCCCTTCAGACAGGATCAGAAGAACTTAGATCATTATATAATA
CAGTAGCAACCCTCTATTGTGTGCATCAAAGGATAGAGATAAAAGACACCAAGGAAGCTTTAGACAAGAT
AGAGGAAGAGCAAAACAAAAGTAAGACCACCGCACAGCAAGCGGCCGCTGATCTTCAGACCTGGAGGAGG
AGATATGAGGGACAATTGGAGAAGTGAATTATATAAATATAAAGTAGTAAAAATTGAACCATTAGGAGTA
GCACCCACCAAGGCAAAGAGAAGAGTGGTGCAGAGAGAAAAAAGAGCAGTGGGAATAGGAGCTTTGTTCC
TTGGGTTCTTGGGAGCAGCAGGAAGCACTATGGGCGCAGCGTCAATGACGCTGACGGTACAGGCCAGACA
ATTATTGTCTGGTATAGTGCAGCAGCAGAACAATTTGCTGAGGGCTATTGAGGCGCAACAGCATCTGTTG
CAACTCACAGTCTGGGGCATCAAGCAGCTCCAGGCAAGAATCCTGGCTGTGGAAAGATACCTAAAGGATC
AACAGCTCCTGGGGATTTGGGGTTGCTCTGGAAAACTCATTTGCACCACTGCTGTGCCTTGGAATGCTAG
TTGGAGTAATAAATCTCTGGAACAGATTTGGAATCACACGACCTGGATGGAGTGGGACAGAGAAATTAAC
AATTACACAAGCTTAATACACTCCTTAATTGAAGAATCGCAAAACCAGCAAGAAAAGAATGAACAAGAAT
TATTGGAATTAGATAAATGGGCAAGTTTGTGGAATTGGTTTAACATAACAAATTGGCTGTGGTATATAAA
ATTATTCATAATGATAGTAGGAGGCTTGGTAGGTTTAAGAATAGTTTTTGCTGTACTTTCTATAGTGAAT
AGAGTTAGGCAGGGATATTCACCATTATCGTTTCAGACCCACCTCCCAACCCCGAGGGGACCCATGCATT
GCATCTCAATTAGTCAGCAACCAGGTGTGGAAAGTCCCCAGGCTCCCCAGCAGGCAGAAGTATGCAAAGC
ATGCGTCTCAATTAGTCAGCAACCATAGTCCCGCCCCTAACTCCGCCCATCCCGCCCCTAACTCCGCCCA
GTTCCGCCCATTCTCCGCCCCATGGCTGACTAATTTTTTTTATTTATGCAGAGGCCGAGGCCGCCTCGGC
CTCTGAGCTATTCCAGAAGTAGTGAGGAGGCTTTTTTGGAGGCCTAGGCTTTTGCAAAAAGCTTTCTAGA
GGTACCACCATGGCCAAGCCTTTGTCTCAAGAAGAATCCACCCTCATTGAAAGAGCAACGGCTACAATCA
ACAGCATCCCCATCTCTGAAGACTACAGCGTCGCCAGCGCAGCTCTCTCTAGCGACGGCCGCATCTTCAC
TGGTGTCAATGTATATCATTTTACTGGGGGACCTTGTGCAGAACTCGTGGTGCTGGGCACTGCTGCTGCT
GCGGCAGCTGGCAACCTGACTTGTATCGTCGCGATCGGAAATGAGAACAGGGGCATCTTGAGCCCCTGCG
GACGGTGCCGACAGGTGCTTCTCGATCTGCATCCTGGGATCAAAGCCATAGTGAAGGACAGTGATGGACA
GCCGACGGCAGTTGGGATTCGTGAATTGCTGCCCTCTGGTTATGTGTGGGAGGGCCTGCAGCTGCAGTAG
TAAGGCGCGCCGTTAACGAATTCTAGATCTTGAGACAAATGGCAGTATTCATCCACAATTTTAAAAGAAA
AGGGGGGATTGGGGGGTACAGTGCAGGGGAAAGAATAGTAGACATAATAGCAACAGACATACAAACTAAA
GAATTACAAAAACAAATTACAAAAATTCAAAATTTTCGGGTTTATTACAGGGACAGCAGAGATCCACTTT
GGCGCC
