LOCUS       Exported 479 bp ds-DNA linear SYN 12-JUN-2021
DEFINITION  Constitutive ETV4 ORF (codon optimized), puromycin selection.
ACCESSION   .
VERSION     .
KEYWORDS    pLX_TRC311 ETV5
SOURCE      synthetic DNA construct
  ORGANISM  synthetic DNA construct
REFERENCE   1 (bases 1 to 479)
  AUTHORS   Wang B, Krall EB, Aguirre AJ, Kim M, Widlund HR, Doshi MB, Sicinska
            E, Sulahian R, Goodale A, Cowley GS, Piccioni F, Doench JG, Root DE,
            Hahn WC
  TITLE     ATXN1L, CIC, and ETS Transcription Factors Modulate Sensitivity to
            MAPK Pathway Inhibition.
  JOURNAL   Cell Rep. 2017 Feb 7;18(6):1543-1557. doi:
            10.1016/j.celrep.2017.01.031.
  PUBMED    28178529
REFERENCE   2 (bases 1 to 479)
  AUTHORS   .
  TITLE     Direct Submission
  JOURNAL   Exported Jun 12, 2021 from SnapGene Server 1.1.58
            http://www.snapgene.com
FEATURES             Location/Qualifiers
     source          1..479
                     /organism="synthetic DNA construct"
                     /mol_type="other DNA"
     CDS             complement(11..52)
                     /codon_start=1
                     /product="epitope tag from simian virus 5"
                     /label=V5 tag
                     /translation="GKPIPNPLLGLDST"
     protein_bind    60..84
                     /gene="mutant version of attB"
                     /label=attB2
                     /bound_moiety="BP Clonase(TM)"
                     /note="recombination site for the Gateway(R) BP reaction"
ORIGIN
        1 ttcattacta cgtagaatcg agaccgagga gagggttagg gataggctta ccgatatcaa
       61 ccactttgta caagaaagct gggtttagta agcaaagcct tcggcatagg ggaggctgct
      121 gcagcggtcc atgtccagga ggtaagcggg gctgtcttca aagtgggtca gcggcagggt
      181 gtcctcctcg ctgaggtggc actcggactc tgccttcagg aacggacgct ggttatccgg
      241 gaaagccatg gagaagaggg catctgggtc acagacaaat ttgtagacgt atcgctctcc
      301 agccaccttc tgcatgatgc ccttttcata gtaatagcgg agagagcggc tcagcttgtc
      361 atagttcatg gctggccggt tcttctggat gccccagcgc cgagcaacct cttccggttc
      421 tatcagcttg aactccatgc ctcgacctgt ccaggcaatg aagtgggcat tggctgggt
//
