>Addgene plasmid #74984 | pLX_TRC311 ETV5 | addgene partial sequence | sequence record 147571 | EF1a-F 5'-TCAAGCCTCAGACAGTGGTTC-3'
GTGTCGTGAGGCTAGCATCGATTGATCAACAAGTTTGTACAAAAAAGCAGGCTTCGAAGGAGATAGAACC
ATGGACGGGTTTTATGATCAGCAAGTCCCTTTTATGGTCCCAGGGAAATCTCGATCTGAGGAATGCAGAG
GGCGGCCTGTGATTGACAGAAAGAGGAAGTTTTTGGACACAGATCTGGCTCACGATTCTGAAGAGCTATT
TCAGGATCTCAGTCAACTTCAAGAGGCTTGGTTAGCTGAAGCACAAGTTCCTGATGATGAACAGTTTGTC
CCAGATTTTCAGTCTGATAACCTGGTGCTTCATGCCCCACCTCCAACCAAGATCAAACGGGAGCTGCACA
GCCCCTCCTCTGAGCTGTCGTCTTGTAGCCATGAGCAGGCTCTTGGTGCTAACTATGGAGAAAAGTGCCT
CTACAACTATTGTGCCTATGATAGGAAGCCTCCCTCTGGGTTCAAGCCATTAACCCCTCCTACAACCCCC
CTCTCACCCACCCATCAGAATCCCCTATTTCCCCCACCTCAGGCCACTCTGCCAACCTCAGGACATGCCC
CAGCAGCTGGACCAGTTCAGGGTGTAGGACCAGCACCAGCCCCACATTCGCTTCCAGAGCCTGGACCACA
GCAGCAAACATTTGCGGTCCCCCGACCACCACATCAGCCCCTGCAGATGCCAAAGATGATGCCTGAAAAC
CAGTATCCATCAGAACAGAGATTTCAGAGACAACTGTCTGAACCCTGCCACCCCTTCCCTCCTCAGCCAG
G
